>Addgene plasmid #153508 | pAGM9121_GFP11 | addgene full sequence | sequence record 310696 | Addgene NGS Result
GTGCCGAGGCACGAACCCAGTGGACATAAGCCTGTTCGGTTCGTAAGCTGTAATGCAAGTAGCGTATGCG
CTCACGCAACTGGTCCAGAACCTTGACCGAACGCAGCGGTGGTAACGGCGCAGTGGCGGTTTTCATGGCT
TGTTATGACTGTTTTTTTGGGGTACAGTCTATGCCTCGGGCATCCAAGCAGCAAGCGCGTTACGCCGTGG
GTCGATGTTTGATGTTATGGAGCAGCAACGATGTTACGCAGCAGGGCAGTCGCCCTAAAACAAAGTTAAA
CATCATGGGGGAAGCGGTGATCGCCGAAGTATCGACTCAACTATCAGAGGTAGTTGGCGTCATCGAGCGC
CATCTCGAACCGACGTTGCTGGCCGTACATTTGTACGGCTCCGCAGTGGATGGCGGCCTGAAGCCACACA
GCGATATTGATTTGCTGGTTACGGTGACCGTAAGGCTTGATGAAACAACGCGGCGAGCTTTGATCAACGA
CCTTTTGGAAACTTCGGCTTCCCCTGGAGAGAGCGAGATTCTCCGCGCTGTAGAAGTCACCATTGTTGTG
CACGACGACATCATTCCGTGGCGTTATCCAGCTAAGCGCGAACTGCAATTTGGAGAATGGCAGCGCAATG
ACATTCTTGCAGGTATCTTCGAGCCAGCCACGATCGACATTGATCTGGCTATCTTGCTGACAAAAGCAAG
AGAACATAGCGTTGCCTTGGTAGGTCCAGCGGCGGAGGAACTCTTTGATCCGGTTCCTGAACAGGATCTA
TTTGAGGCGCTAAATGAAACCTTAACGCTATGGAACTCGCCGCCCGACTGGGCTGGCGATGAGCGAAATG
TAGTGCTTACGTTGTCCCGCATTTGGTACAGCGCAGTAACCGGCAAAATCGCGCCGAAGGATGTCGCTGC
CGACTGGGCAATGGAGCGCCTGCCGGCCCAGTATCAGCCCGTCATACTTGAAGCTAGACAGGCTTATCTT
GGACAAGAAGAAGATCGCTTGGCCTCGCGCGCAGATCAGTTGGAAGAATTTGTCCATTACGTGAAAGGCG
AGATCACCAAGGTAGTCGGCAAATAATGTCTAGCTAGAAATTCGTTCAAGCCGACGCCGCTTCGCGGCGC
GGCTTAACTCAAGCGTTAGATGCACTAAGCACATAATTGCTCACAGCCAAACTATCAGGTCAAGTCTGCT
TTTATTATTTTTAAGCGTGCATAATAAGCCCTACACAAATTGGGAGATATATCATGCTGTCAGACCAAGT
TTACTCATATATACTTTAGATTGATTTAAAACTTCATTTTTAATTTAAAAGGATCTAGGTGAAGATCCTT
TTTGATAATCTCATGACCAAAATCCCTTAACGTGAGTTTTCGTTCCACTGAGCGTCAGACCCCGTAGAAA
AGATCAAAGGATCTTCTTGAGATCCTTTTTTTCTGCGCGTAATCTGCTGCTTGCAAACAAAAAAACCACC
GCTACCAGCGGTGGTTTGTTTGCCGGATCAAGAGCTACCAACTCTTTTTCCGAAGGTAACTGGCTTCAGC
AGAGCGCAGATACCAAATACTGTTCTTCTAGTGTAGCCGTAGTTAGGCCACCACTTCAAGAACTCTGTAG
CACCGCCTACATACCTCGCTCTGCTAATCCTGTTACCAGTGGCTGCTGCCAGTGGCGATAAGTCGTGTCT
TACCGGGTTGGACTCAAGACGATAGTTACCGGATAAGGCGCAGCGGTCGGGCTGAACGGGGGGTTCGTGC
ACACAGCCCAGCTTGGAGCGAACGACCTACACCGAACTGAGATACCTACAGCGTGAGCTATGAGAAAGCG
CCACGCTTCCCGAAGGGAGAAAGGCGGACAGGTATCCGGTAAGCGGCAGGGTCGGAACAGGAGAGCGCAC
GAGGGAGCTTCCAGGGGGAAACGCCTGGTATCTTTATAGTCCTGTCGGGTTTCGCCACCTCTGACTTGAG
CGTCGATTTTTGTGATGCTCGTCAGGGGGGCGGAGCCTATGGAAAAACGCCAGCAACGCGGCCTTTTTAC
GGTTCCTGCACTCTGTGGTCTCATTCGGATGGTGGTTCTGGTGGTGGTTCTACTAGTCGTGATCATATGG
TTCTTCATGAATATGTTAATGCTGCTGGTATTACTTGAGCTTCGAGACCACGAA
Features (pLannotate 1.2.2; 4 found; start..end, strand, type, name):
     23..46      +  promoter       Pc promoter (fragment): intI1 (promoter lies within the coding sequence); class 1 integron promoter
    222..278     +  CDS            GmR (fragment): gentamycin acetyltransferase; aacC1; confers resistance to gentamycin
    289..1076    +  CDS            SmR (fragment): aminoglycoside adenylyltransferase (Murphy, 1985); aadA; confers resistance to spectinomycin and streptomycin
   1417..2005    +  rep_origin     ori: high-copy-number ColE1/pMB1/pBR322/pUC origin of replication
