[The description below was written by a language model from this plasmid's Addgene catalogue record and pLannotate feature annotations shown in this document.]
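Description:
pAGM9121_GFP11 is a small (about 2.2 kb) synthetic-biology donor plasmid built on the pAGM9121 backbone, carrying a synthetic GFP11 module intended as a C-terminal tag part. It is a purely bacterial cloning and storage vector: it replicates in E. coli from a high-copy ColE1/pUC-type origin and is selected with spectinomycin through an aadA (aminoglycoside adenylyltransferase) gene, which also confers streptomycin resistance. The annotation additionally picks up a fragment of the class 1 integron Pc promoter and a short remnant of a gentamicin acetyltransferase gene just upstream of aadA. These are most likely vestiges of the integron-derived resistance cassette, with the Pc fragment plausibly contributing to marker expression, rather than functional parts of the payload.

The automated feature table does not annotate the GFP11 insert itself, and the record gives no promoter, terminator or flanking cloning sites for it (the 5′ site is listed as unknown), so the plasmid appears to hold the tag as a promoterless part, not an expression unit. GFP11 generally denotes the short eleventh β-strand of split GFP, which is non-fluorescent on its own but restores fluorescence when it complements the larger GFP1-10 fragment, allowing detection and relative quantification of tagged proteins. According to the record, the plasmid serves as the donor of this tag for fusion to the C-terminus of a protein of interest. The associated work describes a modular secretion system in two yeast species for producing unspecific peroxygenases, where such a tag module would be combined with other parts in downstream assemblies. The exact assembly scheme is not stated in the record.
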