Addgene plasmid #153508: pAGM9121_GFP11
Purpose: GFP11 C-terminal Tag Donor Plasmid
Depositing lab: Sylvestre Marillonnet. Depositing organization: Leibniz Institute of Plant Biochemistry (IPB). Publication: A modular two yeast species secretion system for the production and preparative application of unspecific peroxygenases. Pullmann P, Knorrscheidt A, Munch J, Palme PR, Hoehenwarter W, Marillonnet S, Alcalde M, Westermann B, Weissenborn MJ. Commun Biol. 2021 May 12;4(1):562. doi: 10.1038/s42003-021-02076-3. PubMed 33980981.
Backbone
  Vector backbone: pAGM9121
  Vector type: Synthetic Biology
Growth in bacteria
  Bacterial resistance: Spectinomycin, 50 μg/mL
  Growth temperature: 37°C
  Growth strain: DH5alpha
  Copy number: High Copy
Gene/Insert
  Gene/Insert name: GFP11
  Species: Synthetic
  Cloning method: Restriction Enzyme; 5′ cloning site Unknown (unknown if destroyed)
Terms and licenses: Academic/Nonprofit Terms; Industry Terms: Not Available to Industry
Depositor comments: Please visit https://www.biorxiv.org/content/10.1101/2020.07.22.216432v1 for bioRxiv preprint.
How to cite: pAGM9121_GFP11 was a gift from Sylvestre Marillonnet (Addgene plasmid # 153508 ; http://n2t.net/addgene:153508 ; RRID:Addgene_153508)
